Addgene plasmid #194644: pAAV-TRE3G-tdTomato
Purpose: Expresses tdTomato under the control of TRE3G
Depositing lab: Jun-Hyeong Cho. Depositing organization: University of California, Riverside. Publication: Neocortical synaptic engrams for remote contextual memories. Lee JH, Kim WB, Park EH, Cho JH. Nat Neurosci. 2022 Dec 23. doi: 10.1038/s41593-022-01223-1. PubMed 36564546.
Backbone
  Vector backbone: Mammalian Gene Expression AAV Vector
  Vector type: Mammalian Expression, AAV
Growth in bacteria
  Bacterial resistance: Ampicillin, 100 μg/mL
  Growth temperature: 37°C
  Growth strain: NEB Stable
  Copy number: High Copy
Gene/Insert
  Gene/Insert name: TRE3G-tdTomato
  Cloning method: Gateway Cloning
  Sequencing primers: 5′ ---
Terms and licenses: Academic/Nonprofit Terms; Industry Terms: Not Available to Industry
How to cite: pAAV-TRE3G-tdTomato was a gift from Jun-Hyeong Cho (Addgene plasmid # 194644 ; http://n2t.net/addgene:194644 ; RRID:Addgene_194644)
