[The description below was written by a language model from this plasmid's Addgene catalogue record and pLannotate feature annotations shown in this document.]
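Description:
pAAV-TRE3G-tdTomato is a 5.6 kb AAV transfer plasmid for mammalian expression, designed to place the red-orange fluorescent protein tdTomato under tetracycline-system control. It is propagated in bacteria through a high-copy ColE1/pUC-type origin and selected with ampicillin via the β-lactamase gene and its native promoter. An f1 phage origin and small remnants of the pBR322 bom and rop regions are also present in the backbone. The record lists a recombination-deficient strain for growth, which is common practice for plasmids carrying the repeat-rich AAV inverted terminal repeats.

The payload lies between two AAV2 ITRs, which are the cis elements needed for replication and packaging of the intervening DNA into recombinant AAV particles when the required viral and helper functions are supplied separately. Within this region, the third-generation Tet-responsive TRE3G promoter drives the tdTomato coding sequence. This is followed by a WPRE, which enhances transcript stability and expression, and by the bovine growth hormone polyadenylation signal. The promoter and reporter are flanked by attB4, attB1 and attB2 sites, which are scars of the multi-fragment Gateway assembly listed as the cloning method.

TRE3G has little activity on its own, so tdTomato expression depends on a tetracycline-controlled transactivator supplied from another construct or a transgenic source, and the plasmid encodes no such transactivator itself. Reporter labelling can therefore be restricted to cells that express the transactivator and gated in time with doxycycline. The associated publication concerns neocortical synaptic engrams for remote contextual memory, which suggests use in labelling neurons in the brain, although the record does not give the specific experimental design.
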