Features (pLannotate 1.2.2; 16 found; start..end, strand, type, name):
    147..167     +  protein_bind   attB4: mutant version of attB; core recombination site for the Gateway® BP reaction BP Clonase™
    167..543     +  promoter       TRE3G promoter: 3rd-generation Tet-responsive promoter that can be activated by binding of Tet-On® 3G
    543..567     +  protein_bind   attB1: mutant version of attB; recombination site for the Gateway® BP reaction BP Clonase™
    574..2001    +  CDS            tdTomato: tdTomato is a basic (constitutively fluorescent) orange fluorescent protein published in 2004, derived from Discosoma sp.. It is reported to be a somewhat slowly-maturing tandem dimer with low acid sensitivity.
   2008..2028    -  protein_bind   attB2: mutant version of attB; core recombination site for the Gateway® BP reaction BP Clonase™
   2039..2627    +  misc_feature   WPRE: woodchuck hepatitis virus posttranscriptional regulatory element
   2663..2774    +  polyA_signal   bGH poly(A) signal: bovine growth hormone polyadenylation signal
   2878..3018    +  repeat_region  AAV2 ITR: inverted terminal repeat of adeno-associated virus serotype 2 inverted
   3023..3074    -  misc_feature   bom (fragment): basis of mobility region from pBR322
   3093..3548    +  rep_origin     f1 ori (sequence partly withheld): f1 bacteriophage origin of replication; arrow indicates direction of (+) strand synthesis
   3549..3598    -  misc_feature   bom (fragment): basis of mobility region from pBR322
   3700..3735    -  CDS            rop (fragment): Rop protein, which maintains plasmids at low copy number; rop
   3830..3934    +  promoter       AmpR promoter: bla
   3935..4795    +  CDS            AmpR: β-lactamase; bla; confers resistance to ampicillin, carbenicillin, and related antibiotics
   4966..5554    +  rep_origin     ori: high-copy-number ColE1/pMB1/pBR322/pUC origin of replication
   5616..140     -  repeat_region  AAV2 ITR (across the origin): inverted terminal repeat of adeno-associated virus serotype 2 inverted
>Addgene plasmid #194644 | pAAV-TRE3G-tdTomato | addgene full sequence | sequence record 391009 | Addgene NGS Result
CTGCAGGCAGCTGCGCGCTCGCTCGCTCACTGAGGCCGCCCGGGCAAAGCCCGGGCGTCGGGCGACCTTT
GGTCGCCCGGCCTCAGTGAGCGAGCGAGCGCGCAGAGAGGGAGTGGCCAACTCCATCACTAGGGGTTCCT
TCTAGACAACTTTGTATAGAAAAGTTGTTTACTCCCTATCAGTGATAGAGAACGTATGAAGAGTTTACTC
CCTATCAGTGATAGAGAACGTATGCAGACTTTACTCCCTATCAGTGATAGAGAACGTATAAGGAGTTTAC
TCCCTATCAGTGATAGAGAACGTATGACCAGTTTACTCCCTATCAGTGATAGAGAACGTATCTACAGTTT
ACTCCCTATCAGTGATAGAGAACGTATATCCAGTTTACTCCCTATCAGTGATAGAGAACGTATAAGCTTT
AGGCGTGTACGGTGGGCGCCTATAAAAGCAGAGCTCGTTTAGTGAACCGTCAGATCGCCTGGAGCAATTC
CACAACACTTTTGTCTTATACCAACTTTCCGTACCACTTCCTACCCTCGTAAACAAGTTTGTACAAAAAA
GCAGGCTGCCACCATGGTGAGCAAGGGCGAGGAGGTCATCAAAGAGTTCATGCGCTTCAAGGTGCGCATG
GAGGGCTCCATGAACGGCCACGAGTTCGAGATCGAGGGCGAGGGCGAGGGCCGCCCCTACGAGGGCACCC
AGACCGCCAAGCTGAAGGTGACCAAGGGCGGCCCCCTGCCCTTCGCCTGGGACATCCTGTCCCCCCAGTT
CATGTACGGCTCCAAGGCGTACGTGAAGCACCCCGCCGACATCCCCGATTACAAGAAGCTGTCCTTCCCC
GAGGGCTTCAAGTGGGAGCGCGTGATGAACTTCGAGGACGGCGGTCTGGTGACCGTGACCCAGGACTCCT
CCCTGCAGGACGGCACGCTGATCTACAAGGTGAAGATGCGCGGCACCAACTTCCCCCCCGACGGCCCCGT
AATGCAGAAGAAGACCATGGGCTGGGAGGCCTCCACCGAGCGCCTGTACCCCCGCGACGGCGTGCTGAAG
GGCGAGATCCACCAGGCCCTGAAGCTGAAGGACGGCGGCCACTACCTGGTGGAGTTCAAGACCATCTACA
TGGCCAAGAAGCCCGTGCAACTGCCCGGCTACTACTACGTGGACACCAAGCTGGACATCACCTCCCACAA
CGAGGACTACACCATCGTGGAACAGTACGAGCGCTCCGAGGGCCGCCACCACCTGTTCCTGGGGCATGGC
ACCGGCAGCACCGGCAGCGGCAGCTCCGGCACCGCCTCCTCCGAGGACAACAACATGGCCGTCATCAAAG
AGTTCATGCGCTTCAAGGTGCGCATGGAGGGCTCCATGAACGGCCACGAGTTCGAGATCGAGGGCGAGGG
CGAGGGCCGCCCCTACGAGGGCACCCAGACCGCCAAGCTGAAGGTGACCAAGGGCGGCCCCCTGCCCTTC
GCCTGGGACATCCTGTCCCCCCAGTTCATGTACGGCTCCAAGGCGTACGTGAAGCACCCCGCCGACATCC
CCGATTACAAGAAGCTGTCCTTCCCCGAGGGCTTCAAGTGGGAGCGCGTGATGAACTTCGAGGACGGCGG
TCTGGTGACCGTGACCCAGGACTCCTCCCTGCAGGACGGCACGCTGATCTACAAGGTGAAGATGCGCGGC
ACCAACTTCCCCCCCGACGGCCCCGTAATGCAGAAGAAGACCATGGGCTGGGAGGCCTCCACCGAGCGCC
TGTACCCCCGCGACGGCGTGCTGAAGGGCGAGATCCACCAGGCCCTGAAGCTGAAGGACGGCGGCCACTA
CCTGGTGGAGTTCAAGACCATCTACATGGCCAAGAAGCCCGTGCAACTGCCCGGCTACTACTACGTGGAC
ACCAAGCTGGACATCACCTCCCACAACGAGGACTACACCATCGTGGAACAGTACGAGCGCTCCGAGGGCC
GCCACCACCTGTTCCTGTACGGCATGGACGAGCTGTACAAGTAAACCCAGCTTTCTTGTACAAAGTGGGA
ATTCCGATAATCAACCTCTGGATTACAAAATTTGTGAAAGATTGACTGGTATTCTTAACTATGTTGCTCC
TTTTACGCTATGTGGATACGCTGCTTTAATGCCTTTGTATCATGCTATTGCTTCCCGTATGGCTTTCATT
TTCTCCTCCTTGTATAAATCCTGGTTGCTGTCTCTTTATGAGGAGTTGTGGCCCGTTGTCAGGCAACGTG
GCGTGGTGTGCACTGTGTTTGCTGACGCAACCCCCACTGGTTGGGGCATTGCCACCACCTGTCAGCTCCT
TTCCGGGACTTTCGCTTTCCCCCTCCCTATTGCCACGGCGGAACTCATCGCCGCCTGCCTTGCCCGCTGC
TGGACAGGGGCTCGGCTGTTGGGCACTGACAATTCCGTGGTGTTGTCGGGGAAGCTGACGTCCTTTCCAT
GGCTGCTCGCCTGTGTTGCCACCTGGATTCTGCGCGGGACGTCCTTCTGCTACGTCCCTTCGGCCCTCAA
TCCAGCGGACCTTCCTTCCCGCGGCCTGCTGCCGGCTCTGCGGCCTCTTCCGCGTCTTCGCCTTCGCCCT
CAGACGAGTCGGATCTCCCTTTGGGCCGCCTCCCCGCATCGGGAATTCCTAGAGCTCGCTGATCAGCCTC
GACTGTGCCTTCTAGTTGCCAGCCATCTGTTGTTTGCCCCTCCCCCGTGCCTTCCTTGACCCTGGAAGGT
GCCACTCCCACTGTCCTTTCCTAATAAAATGAGGAAATTGCATCGCATTGTCTGAGTAGGTGTCATTCTA
TTCTGGGGGGTGGGGTGGGGCAGGACAGCAAGGGGGAGGATTGGGAAGAGAATAGCAGGCATGCTGGGGA
GGGCCGCAGGAACCCCTAGTGATGGAGTTGGCCACTCCCTCTCTGCGCGCTCGCTCGCTCACTGAGGCCG
GGCGACCAAAGGTCGCCCGACGCCCGGGCTTTGCCCGGGCGGCCTCAGTGAGCGAGCGAGCGCGCAGCTG
CCTGCAGGGGCGCCTGATGCGGTATTTTCTCCTTACGCATCTGTGCGGTATTTCACACCGCATA
[95 nt withheld, positions 3075-3169]
T
[46 nt withheld, positions 3171-3216]
C
[141 nt withheld, positions 3218-3358]
CCTTTGACGTTGGAGTCCACGTTCTTT
[37 nt withheld, positions 3386-3422]
ACTCTATCTCGGGCTATTCTTTTGATTTATAAGGGATTTTGCCGATTTCGGTCTATTGGTTAAAAAATGA
GCTGATTTAACAAAAATTTAACGCGAATTTTAACAAAATATTAACGTTTACAATTTTATGGTGCACTCTC
AGTACAATCTGCTCTGATGCCGCATAGTTAAGCCAGCCCCGACACCCGCCAACACCCGCTGACGCGCCCT
GACGGGCTTGTCTGCTCCCGGCATCCGCTTACAGACAAGCTGTGACCGTCTCCGGGAGCTGCATGTGTCA
GAGGTTTTCACCGTCATCACCGAAACGCGCGAGACGAAAGGGCCTCGTGATACGCCTATTTTTATAGGTT
AATGTCATGATAATAATGGTTTCTTAGACGTCAGGTGGCACTTTTCGGGGAAATGTGCGCGGAACCCCTA
TTTGTTTATTTTTCTAAATACATTCAAATATGTATCCGCTCATGAGACAATAACCCTGATAAATGCTTCA
ATAATATTGAAAAAGGAAGAGTATGAGTATTCAACATTTCCGTGTCGCCCTTATTCCCTTTTTTGCGGCA
TTTTGCCTTCCTGTTTTTGCTCACCCAGAAACGCTGGTGAAAGTAAAAGATGCTGAAGATCAGTTGGGTG
CACGAGTGGGTTACATCGAACTGGATCTCAACAGCGGTAAGATCCTTGAGAGTTTTCGCCCCGAAGAACG
TTTTCCAATGATGAGCACTTTTAAAGTTCTGCTATGTGGCGCGGTATTATCCCGTATTGACGCCGGGCAA
GAGCAACTCGGTCGCCGCATACACTATTCTCAGAATGACTTGGTTGAGTACTCACCAGTCACAGAAAAGC
ATCTTACGGATGGCATGACAGTAAGAGAATTATGCAGTGCTGCCATAACCATGAGTGATAACACTGCGGC
CAACTTACTTCTGACAACGATCGGAGGACCGAAGGAGCTAACCGCTTTTTTGCACAACATGGGGGATCAT
GTAACTCGCCTTGATCGTTGGGAACCGGAGCTGAATGAAGCCATACCAAACGACGAGCGTGACACCACGA
TGCCTGTAGCAATGGCAACAACGTTGCGCAAACTATTAACTGGCGAACTACTTACTCTAGCTTCCCGGCA
ACAATTAATAGACTGGATGGAGGCGGATAAAGTTGCAGGACCACTTCTGCGCTCGGCCCTTCCGGCTGGC
TGGTTTATTGCTGATAAATCTGGAGCCGGTGAGCGTGGAAGCCGCGGTATCATTGCAGCACTGGGGCCAG
ATGGTAAGCCCTCCCGTATCGTAGTTATCTACACGACGGGGAGTCAGGCAACTATGGATGAACGAAATAG
ACAGATCGCTGAGATAGGTGCCTCACTGATTAAGCATTGGTAACTGTCAGACCAAGTTTACTCATATATA
CTTTAGATTGATTTAAAACTTCATTTTTAATTTAAAAGGATCTAGGTGAAGATCCTTTTTGATAATCTCA
TGACCAAAATCCCTTAACGTGAGTTTTCGTTCCACTGAGCGTCAGACCCCGTAGAAAAGATCAAAGGATC
TTCTTGAGATCCTTTTTTTCTGCGCGTAATCTGCTGCTTGCAAACAAAAAAACCACCGCTACCAGCGGTG
GTTTGTTTGCCGGATCAAGAGCTACCAACTCTTTTTCCGAAGGTAACTGGCTTCAGCAGAGCGCAGATAC
CAAATACTGTTCTTCTAGTGTAGCCGTAGTTAGGCCACCACTTCAAGAACTCTGTAGCACCGCCTACATA
CCTCGCTCTGCTAATCCTGTTACCAGTGGCTGCTGCCAGTGGCGATAAGTCGTGTCTTACCGGGTTGGAC
TCAAGACGATAGTTACCGGATAAGGCGCAGCGGTCGGGCTGAACGGGGGGTTCGTGCACACAGCCCAGCT
TGGAGCGAACGACCTACACCGAACTGAGATACCTACAGCGTGAGCTATGAGAAAGCGCCACGCTTCCCGA
AGGGAGAAAGGCGGACAGGTATCCGGTAAGCGGCAGGGTCGGAACAGGAGAGCGCACGAGGGAGCTTCCA
GGGGGAAACGCCTGGTATCTTTATAGTCCTGTCGGGTTTCGCCACCTCTGACTTGAGCGTCGATTTTTGT
GATGCTCGTCAGGGGGGCGGAGCCTATGGAAAAACGCCAGCAACGCGGCCTTTTTACGGTTCCTGGCCTT
TTGCTGGCCTTTTGCTCACATGTC
